>Addgene plasmid #144418 | TFORF2942 | addgene full sequence | sequence record 407315 | Addgene NGS Result
TTAATGTAGTCTTATGCAATACTCTTGTAGTCTTGCAACATGGTAACGATGAGTTAGCAACATGCCTTAC
AAGGAGAGAAAAAGCACCGTGCATGCCGATTGGTGGAAGTAAGGTGGTACGATCGTGCCTTATTAGGAAG
GCAACAGACGGGTCTGACATGGATTGGACGAACCACTGAATTGCCGCATTGCAGAGATATTGTATTTAAG
TGCCTAGCTCGATACATAAACGGGTCTCTCTGGTTAGACCAGATCTGAGCCTGGGAGCTCTCTGGCTAAC
TAGGGAACCCACTGCTTAAGCCTCAATAAAGCTTGCCTTGAGTGCTTCAAGTAGTGTGTGCCCGTCTGTT
GTGTGACTCTGGTAACTAGAGATCCCTCAGACCCTTTTAGTCAGTGTGGAAAATCTCTAGCAGTGGCGCC
CGAACAGGGACTTGAAAGCGAAAGGGAAACCAGAGGAGCTCTCTCGACGCAGGACTCGGCTTGCTGAAGC
GCGCACGGCAAGAGGCGAGGGGCGGCGACTGGTGAGTACGCCAAAAATTTTGACTAGCGGAGGCTAGAAG
GAGAGAGATGGGTGCGAGAGCGTCAGTATTAAGCGGGGGAGAATTAGATCGCGATGGGAAAAAATTCGGT
TAAGGCCAGGGGGAAAGAAAAAATATAAATTAAAACATATAGTATGGGCAAGCAGGGAGCTAGAACGATT
CGCAGTTAATCCTGGCCTGTTAGAAACATCAGAAGGCTGTAGACAAATACTGGGACAGCTACAACCATCC
CTTCAGACAGGATCAGAAGAACTTAGATCATTATATAATACAGTAGCAACCCTCTATTGTGTGCATCAAA
GGATAGAGATAAAAGACACCAAGGAAGCTTTAGACAAGATAGAGGAAGAGCAAAACAAAAGTAAGACCAC
CGCACAGCAAGCGGCCGCTGATCTTCAGACCTGGAGGAGGAGATATGAGGGACAATTGGAGAAGTGAATT
ATATAAATATAAAGTAGTAAAAATTGAACCATTAGGAGTAGCACCCACCAAGGCAAAGAGAAGAGTGGTG
CAGAGAGAAAAAAGAGCAGTGGGAATAGGAGCTTTGTTCCTTGGGTTCTTGGGAGCAGCAGGAAGCACTA
TGGGCGCAGCGTCAATGACGCTGACGGTACAGGCCAGACAATTATTGTCTGGTATAGTGCAGCAGCAGAA
CAATTTGCTGAGGGCTATTGAGGCGCAACAGCATCTGTTGCAACTCACAGTCTGGGGCATCAAGCAGCTC
CAGGCAAGAATCCTGGCTGTGGAAAGATACCTAAAGGATCAACAGCTCCTGGGGATTTGGGGTTGCTCTG
GAAAACTCATTTGCACCACTGCTGTGCCTTGGAATGCTAGTTGGAGTAATAAATCTCTGGAACAGATTTG
GAATCACACGACCTGGATGGAGTGGGACAGAGAAATTAACAATTACACAAGCTTAATACACTCCTTAATT
GAAGAATCGCAAAACCAGCAAGAAAAGAATGAACAAGAATTATTGGAATTAGATAAATGGGCAAGTTTGT
GGAATTGGTTTAACATAACAAATTGGCTGTGGTATATAAAATTATTCATAATGATAGTAGGAGGCTTGGT
AGGTTTAAGAATAGTTTTTGCTGTACTTTCTATAGTGAATAGAGTTAGGCAGGGATATTCACCATTATCG
TTTCAGACCCACCTCCCAACCCCGAGGGGACCCATGCATTGCATCTCAATTAGTCAGCAACCAGGTGTGG
AAAGTCCCCAGGCTCCCCAGCAGGCAGAAGTATGCAAAGCATGCGTCTCAATTAGTCAGCAACCATAGTC
CCGCCCCTAACTCCGCCCATCCCGCCCCTAACTCCGCCCAGTTCCGCCCATTCTCCGCCCCATGGCTGAC
TAATTTTTTTTATTTATGCAGAGGCCGAGGCCGCCTCGGCCTCTGAGCTATTCCAGAAGTAGTGAGGAGG
CTTTTTTGGAGGCCTAGGCTTTTGCAAAAAGCTTTCTAGAGGTACCACCGGAGCTTACCATGACCGAGTA
CAAGCCCACGGTGCGCCTCGCCACCCGCGACGACGTCCCCAGGGCCGTACGCACCCTCGCCGCCGCGTTC
GCCGACTACCCCGCCACGCGCCACACCGTCGATCCGGACCGCCACATCGAGCGGGTCACCGAGCTGCAAG
AACTCTTCCTCACGCGCGTCGGGCTCGACATCGGCAAGGTGTGGGTCGCGGACGACGGCGCCGCCGTGGC
GGTCTGGACCACGCCGGAGAGCGTCGAAGCGGGGGCGGTGTTCGCCGAGATCGGCCCGCGCATGGCCGAG
TTGAGCGGTTCCCGGCTGGCCGCGCAGCAACAGATGGAAGGCCTCCTGGCGCCGCACCGGCCCAAGGAGC
CCGCGTGGTTCCTGGCCACCGTCGGCGTCTCGCCCGACCACCAGGGCAAGGGTCTGGGCAGCGCCGTCGT
GCTCCCCGGAGTGGAGGCGGCCGAGCGCGCCGGGGTGCCCGCCTTCCTGGAGACCTCCGCGCCCCGCAAC
CTCCCCTTCTACGAGCGGCTCGGCTTCACCGTCACCGCCGACGTCGAGGTGCCCGAAGGACCGCGCACCT
GGTGCATGACCCGCAAGCCCGGTGCCAGTTAACGAATTCTAGATCTTGAGACAAATGGCAGTATTCATCC
ACAATTTTAAAAGAAAAGGGGGGATTGGGGGGTACAGTGCAGGGGAAAGAATAGTAGACATAATAGCAAC
AGACATACAAACTAAAGAATTACAAAAACAAATTACAAAAATTCAAAATTTTCGGGTTTATTACAGGGAC
AGCAGAGATCCACTTTGGCGCCGGCTCGAGGCCTGCAGGTGCAAAGATGGATAAAGTTTTAAACAGAGAG
GAATCTTTGCAGCTAATGGACCTTCTAGGTCTTGAAAGGAGTGGGAATTGGCTCCGGTGCCCGTCAGTGG
GCAGAGCGCACATCGCCCACAGTCCCCGAGAAGTTGGGGGGAGGGGTCGGCAATTGAACCGGTGCCTAGA
GAAGGTGGCGCGGGGTAAACTGGGAAAGTGATGTCGTGTACTGGCTCCGCCTTTTTCCCGAGGGTGGGGG
AGAACCGTATATAAGTGCAGTAGTCGCCGTGAACGTTCTTTTTCGCAACGGGTTTGCCGCCAGAACACAG
GTAAGTGCCGTGTGTGGTTCCCGCGGGCCTGGCCTCTTTACGGGTTATGGCCCTTGCGTGCCTTGAATTA
CTTCCACCTGGCTGCAGTACGTGATTCTTGATCCCGAGCTTCGGGTTGGAAGTGGGTGGGAGAGTTCGAG
GCCTTGCGCTTAAGGAGCCCCTTCGCCTCGTGCTTGAGTTGAGGCCTGGCCTGGGCGCTGGGGCCGCCGC
GTGCGAATCTGGTGGCACCTTCGCGCCTGTCTCGCTGCTTTCGATAAGTCTCTAGCCATTTAAAATTTTT
GATGACCTGCTGCGACGCTTTTTTTCTGGCAAGATAGTCTTGTAAATGCGGGCCAAGATCTGCACACTGG
TATTTCGGTTTTTGGGGCCGCGGGCGGCGACGGGGCCCGTGCGTCCCAGCGCACATGTTCGGCGAGGCGG
GGCCTGCGAGCGCGGCCACCGAGAATCGGACGGGGGTAGTCTCAAGCTGGCCGGCCTGCTCTGGTGCCTG
GCCTCGCGCCGCCGTGTATCGCCCCGCCCTGGGCGGCAAGGCTGGCCCGGTCGGCACCAGTTGCGTGAGC
GGAAAGATGGCCGCTTCCCGGCCCTGCTGCAGGGAGCTCAAAATGGAGGACGCGGCGCTCGGGAGAGCGG
GCGGGTGAGTCACCCACACAAAGGAAAAGGGCCTTTCCGTCCTCAGCCGTCGCTTCATGTGACTCCACGG
AGTACCGGGCGCCGTCCAGGCACCTCGATTAGTTCTCGAGCTTTTGGAGTACGTCGTCTTTAGGTTGGGG
GGAGGGGTTTTATGCGATGGAGTTTCCCCACACTGAGTGGGTGGAGACTGAAGTTAGGCCAGCTTGGCAC
TTGATGTAATTCTCCTTGGAATTTGCCCTTTTTGAGTTTGGATCTTGGTTCATTCTCAAGCCTCAGACAG
TGGTTCAAAGTTTTTTTCTTCCATTTCAGGTGTCGTGAGGCTAGCATCGATTGATCAACAAGTTTGTACA
AAAAAGTTGGCATGTCAAACAAAGATCGACACATTGATTCCAGCTGTTCGTCCTTCATCAAGACGGAACC
TTCCAGCCCAGCCTCCCTGACGGACAGCGTCAACCACCACAGCCCTGGTGGCTCTTCAGACGCCAGTGGG
AGCTACAGTTCAACCATGAATGGCCATCAGAACGGACTTGACTCGCCACCTCTCTACCCTTCTGCTCCTA
TCCTGGGAGGTAGTGGGCCTGTCAGGAAACTGTATGATGACTGCTCCAGCACCATTGTTGAAGATCCCCA
GACCAAGTGTGAATACATGCTCAACTCGATGCCCAAGAGACTGTGTTTAGTGTGTGGTGACATCGCTTCT
GGGTACCACTATGGGGTAGCATCATGTGAAGCCTGCAAGGCATTCTTCAAGAGGACAATTCAAGGCAATA
TAGAATACAGCTGCCCTGCCACGAATGAATGTGAAATCACAAAGCGCAGACGTAAATCCTGCCAGGCTTG
CCGCTTCATGAAGTGTTTAAAAGTGGGCATGCTGAAAGAAGGGGTGCGTCTTGACAGAGTACGTGGAGGT
CGGCAGAAGTACAAGCGCAGGATAGATGCGGAGAACAGCCCATACCTGAACCCTCAGCTGGTTCAGCCAG
CCAAAAAGCCATTGCTCTGGTCTGATCCTGCAGATAACAAGATTGTCTCACATTTGTTGGTGGCTGAACC
GGAGAAGATCTATGCCATGCCTGACCCTACTGTCCCCGACAGTGACATCAAAGCCCTCACTACACTGTGT
GACTTGGCCGACCGAGAGTTGGTGGTTATCATTGGATGGGCGAAGCATATTCCAGGCTTCTCCACGCTGT
CCCTGGCGGACCAGATGAGCCTTCTGCAGAGTGCTTGGATGGAAATTTTGATCCTTGGTGTCGTATACCG
GTCTCTTTCGTTTGAGGATGAACTTGTCTATGCAGACGATTATATAATGGACGAAGACCAGTCCAAATTA
GCAGGCCTTCTTGATCTAAATAATGCTATCCTGCAGCTGGTAAAGAAATACAAGAGCATGAAGCTGGAAA
AAGAAGAATTTGTCACCCTCAAAGCTATAGCTCTTGCTAATTCAGACTCCATGCACATAGAAGATGTTGA
AGCCGTTCAGAAGCTTCAGGATGTCTTACATGAAGCGCTGCAGGATTATGAAGCTGGCCAGCACATGGAA
GACCCTCGTCGAGCTGGCAAGATGCTGATGACACTGCCACTCCTGAGGCAGACCTCTACCAAGGCCGTGC
AGCATTTCTACAACATCAAACTAGAAGGCAAAGTCCCAATGCACAAACTTTTTTTGGAAATGTTGGAGGC
CAAGGTCTGCCCAACTTTCTTGTACAAAGTGGTTGATATCGGTAAGCCTATCCCTAACCCTCTCCTCGGT
CTCGATTCTACGTAGTAATGAACTAGTCCGTAACTTGAAAGTATTTCGATTTCTTGGCTTTATATATCTT
GTGGAAAGGACGAGTCTCAAAGCGCGTTAGTGAGGAAACGCGTTAAGTCGACAATCAACCTCTGGATTAC
AAAATTTGTGAAAGATTGACTGGTATTCTTAACTATGTTGCTCCTTTTACGCTATGTGGATACGCTGCTT
TAATGCCTTTGTATCATGCTATTGCTTCCCGTATGGCTTTCATTTTCTCCTCCTTGTATAAATCCTGGTT
GCTGTCTCTTTATGAGGAGTTGTGGCCCGTTGTCAGGCAACGTGGCGTGGTGTGCACTGTGTTTGCTGAC
GCAACCCCCACTGGTTGGGGCATTGCCACCACCTGTCAGCTCCTTTCCGGGACTTTCGCTTTCCCCCTCC
CTATTGCCACGGCGGAACTCATCGCCGCCTGCCTTGCCCGCTGCTGGACAGGGGCTCGGCTGTTGGGCAC
TGACAATTCCGTGGTGTTGTCGGGGAAATCATCGTCCTTTCCTTGGCTGCTCGCCTGTGTTGCCACCTGG
ATTCTGCGCGGGACGTCCTTCTGCTACGTCCCTTCGGCCCTCAATCCAGCGGACCTTCCTTCCCGCGGCC
TGCTGCCGGCTCTGCGGCCTCTTCCGCGTCTTCGCCTTCGCCCTCAGACGAGTCGGATCTCCCTTTGGGC
CGCCTCCCCGCGTCGACTTTAAGACCAATGACTTACAAGGCAGCTGTAGATCTTAGCCACTTTTTAAAAG
AAAAGGGGGGACTGGAAGGGCTAATTCACTCCCAACGAAGACAAGATCTGCTTTTTGCTTGTACTGGGTC
TCTCTGGTTAGACCAGATCTGAGCCTGGGAGCTCTCTGGCTAACTAGGGAACCCACTGCTTAAGCCTCAA
TAAAGCTTGCCTTGAGTGCTTCAAGTAGTGTGTGCCCGTCTGTTGTGTGACTCTGGTAACTAGAGATCCC
TCAGACCCTTTTAGTCAGTGTGGAAAATCTCTAGCAGTACGTATAGTAGTTCATGTCATCTTATTATTCA
GTATTTATAACTTGCAAAGAAATGAATATCAGAGAGTGAGAGGAACTTGTTTATTGCAGCTTATAATGGT
TACAAATAAAGCAATAGCATCACAAATTTCACAAATAAAGCATTTTTTTCACTGCATTCTAGTTGTGGTT
TGTCCAAACTCATCAATGTATCTTATCATGTCTGGCTCTAGCTATCCCGCCCCTAACTCCGCCCATCCCG
CCCCTAACTCCGCCCAGTTCCGCCCATTCTCCGCCCCATGGCTGACTAATTTTTTTTATTTATGCAGAGG
CCGAGGCCGCCTCGGCCTCTGAGCTATTCCAGAAGTAGTGAGGAGGCTTTTTTGGAGGCCTAGGGACGTA
CCCAATTCGCCCTATAGTGAGTCGTATTACGCGCGCTCACTGGCCGTCGTTTTACAACGTCGTGACTGGG
AAAACCCTGGCGTTACCCAACTTAATCGCCTTGCAGCACATCCCCCTTTCGCCAGCTGGCGTAATAGCGA
AGAGGCCCGCACCGATCGCCCTTCCCAACAGTTGCGCAGCCTGAATGGCGAATGGG
[124 nt withheld, positions 7127-7250]
C
[91 nt withheld, positions 7252-7342]
A
[49 nt withheld, positions 7344-7392]
CCTTTGACGTTGGAGTCCACGTTCTTT
[37 nt withheld, positions 7420-7456]
ACCCTATCTCGGTCTATTCTTTTGATTTATAAGGGATTTTGCCGATTTCGGCCTATTGGTTAAAAAATGA
GCTGATTTAACAAAAATTTAACGCGAATTTTAACAAAATATTAACGCTTACAATTTAGGTGGCACTTTTC
GGGGAAATGTGCGCGGAACCCCTATTTGTTTATTTTTCTAAATACATTCAAATATGTATCCGCTCATGAG
ACAATAACCCTGATAAATGCTTCAATAATATTGAAAAAGGAAGAGTATGAGTATTCAACATTTCCGTGTC
GCCCTTATTCCCTTTTTTGCGGCATTTTGCCTTCCTGTTTTTGCTCACCCAGAAACGCTGGTGAAAGTAA
AAGATGCTGAAGATCAGTTGGGTGCACGAGTGGGTTACATCGAACTGGATCTCAACAGCGGTAAGATCCT
TGAGAGTTTTCGCCCCGAAGAACGTTTTCCAATGATGAGCACTTTTAAAGTTCTGCTATGTGGCGCGGTA
TTATCCCGTATTGACGCCGGGCAAGAGCAACTCGGTCGCCGCATACACTATTCTCAGAATGACTTGGTTG
AGTACTCACCAGTCACAGAAAAGCATCTTACGGATGGCATGACAGTAAGAGAATTATGCAGTGCTGCCAT
AACCATGAGTGATAACACTGCGGCCAACTTACTTCTGACAACGATCGGAGGACCGAAGGAGCTAACCGCT
TTTTTGCACAACATGGGGGATCATGTAACTCGCCTTGATCGTTGGGAACCGGAGCTGAATGAAGCCATAC
CAAACGACGAGCGTGACACCACGATGCCTGTAGCAATGGCAACAACGTTGCGCAAACTATTAACTGGCGA
ACTACTTACTCTAGCTTCCCGGCAACAATTAATAGACTGGATGGAGGCGGATAAAGTTGCAGGACCACTT
CTGCGCTCGGCCCTTCCGGCTGGCTGGTTTATTGCTGATAAATCTGGAGCCGGTGAGCGTGGGTCTCGCG
GTATCATTGCAGCACTGGGGCCAGATGGTAAGCCCTCCCGTATCGTAGTTATCTACACGACGGGGAGTCA
GGCAACTATGGATGAACGAAATAGACAGATCGCTGAGATAGGTGCCTCACTGATTAAGCATTGGTAACTG
TCAGACCAAGTTTACTCATATATACTTTAGATTGATTTAAAACTTCATTTTTAATTTAAAAGGATCTAGG
TGAAGATCCTTTTTGATAATCTCATGACCAAAATCCCTTAACGTGAGTTTTCGTTCCACTGAGCGTCAGA
CCCCGTAGAAAAGATCAAAGGATCTTCTTGAGATCCTTTTTTTCTGCGCGTAATCTGCTGCTTGCAAACA
AAAAAACCACCGCTACCAGCGGTGGTTTGTTTGCCGGATCAAGAGCTACCAACTCTTTTTCCGAAGGTAA
CTGGCTTCAGCAGAGCGCAGATACCAAATACTGTTCTTCTAGTGTAGCCGTAGTTAGGCCACCACTTCAA
GAACTCTGTAGCACCGCCTACATACCTCGCTCTGCTAATCCTGTTACCAGTGGCTGCTGCCAGTGGCGAT
AAGTCGTGTCTTACCGGGTTGGACTCAAGACGATAGTTACCGGATAAGGCGCAGCGGTCGGGCTGAACGG
GGGGTTCGTGCACACAGCCCAGCTTGGAGCGAACGACCTACACCGAACTGAGATACCTACAGCGTGAGCT
ATGAGAAAGCGCCACGCTTCCCGAAGGGAGAAAGGCGGACAGGTATCCGGTAAGCGGCAGGGTCGGAACA
GGAGAGCGCACGAGGGAGCTTCCAGGGGGAAACGCCTGGTATCTTTATAGTCCTGTCGGGTTTCGCCACC
TCTGACTTGAGCGTCGATTTTTGTGATGCTCGTCAGGGGGGCGGAGCCTATGGAAAAACGCCAGCAACGC
GGCCTTTTTACGGTTCCTGGCCTTTTGCTGGCCTTTTGCTCACATGTTCTTTCCTGCGTTATCCCCTGAT
TCTGTGGATAACCGTATTACCGCCTTTGAGTGAGCTGATACCGCTCGCCGCAGCCGAACGACCGAGCGCA
GCGAGTCAGTGAGCGAGGAAGCGGAAGAGCGCCCAATACGCAAACCGCCTCTCCCCGCGCGTTGGCCGAT
TCATTAATGCAGCTGGCACGACAGGTTTCCCGACTGGAAAGCGGGCAGTGAGCGCAACGCAATTAATGTG
AGTTAGCTCACTCATTAGGCACCCCAGGCTTTACACTTTATGCTTCCGGCTCGTATGTTGTGTGGAATTG
TGAGCGGATAACAATTTCACACAGGAAACAGCTATGACCATGATTACGCCAAGCGCGCAATTAACCCTCA
CTAAAGGGAACAAAAGCTGGAGCTGCAAGC
Features (pLannotate 1.2.2; 34 found; start..end, strand, type, name):
      5..231     +  promoter       RSV promoter: Rous sarcoma virus enhancer/promoter
    232..412     +  LTR            5' LTR (truncated): truncated 5' long terminal repeat (LTR) from HIV-1
    459..584     +  misc_feature   HIV-1 Ψ: packaging signal of human immunodeficiency virus type 1
    568..931     +  CDS            HIV-1 gag (fragment): gag protein from human immunodeficiency virus 1; gag
   1077..1310    +  misc_feature   RRE: The Rev response element (RRE) of HIV-1 allows for Rev-dependent mRNA export from the nucleus to the cytoplasm.
   1687..1713    +  CDS            Rev (fragment): human immunodeficiency virus 1 (HIV-1) Rev protein; rev; enhances nuclear export of unspliced and incompletely spliced viral mRNAs
   1720..1743    +  promoter       SV40 promoter (fragment): SV40 early promoter
   1744..1815    +  promoter       SV40 promoter (fragment): SV40 enhancer and early promoter
   1839..1974    +  rep_origin     SV40 ori: SV40 origin of replication
   2020..2616    +  CDS            PuroR (fragment): puromycin N-acetyltransferase; pac from Streptomyces; confers resistance to puromycin
   2665..2782    +  misc_feature   cPPT/CTS: central polypurine tract and central termination sequence of HIV-1
   2847..2913    +  CDS            small t antigen (fragment): SV40 (simian virus 40) small t antigen
   2920..4098    +  promoter       EF-1α promoter: strong constitutive promoter for human elongation factor EF-1α
   4119..4136    +  protein_bind   attB1 (fragment): mutant version of attB; core recombination site for the Gateway® BP reaction BP Clonase™
   4142..5467    +  CDS            ESRRG: ERR3_HUMAN - Also known as ERR3, ERRG2, KIAA0832, NR3B3. Experimental evidence at protein level: Swiss-Prot protein existence level 1. Orphan receptor that acts as transcription activator in the absence of bound ligand. Binds specifically to an estrogen response element and activates reporter genes controlled by estrogen response elements (By similarity). Induces the expression of PERM1 in the skeletal muscle. From Homo sapiens (Human).
   5470..5493    -  protein_bind   attB2: mutant version of attB; recombination site for the Gateway® BP reaction BP Clonase™
   5501..5542    +  CDS            V5 tag: epitope tag from simian virus 5
   5558..5611    +  promoter       U6 promoter (fragment): RNA polymerase III promoter for human U6 snRNA
   5653..6241    +  misc_feature   WPRE: woodchuck hepatitis virus posttranscriptional regulatory element
   6292..6311    +  misc_feature   cPPT/CTS (fragment): central polypurine tract and central termination sequence of HIV-1
   6313..6546    +  LTR            3' LTR (ΔU3): self-inactivating 3' long terminal repeat (LTR) from HIV-1
   6624..6745    +  polyA_signal   SV40 poly(A) signal: SV40 polyadenylation signal
   6785..6920    +  rep_origin     SV40 ori: SV40 origin of replication
   6941..6959    -  promoter       T7 promoter: promoter for bacteriophage T7 RNA polymerase
   6967..7122    +  CDS            lacZα (fragment): LacZα fragment of β-galactosidase; lacZ fragment
   7127..7555    +  rep_origin     f1 ori (sequence partly withheld): f1 bacteriophage origin of replication; arrow indicates direction of (+) strand synthesis
   7608..7712    +  promoter       AmpR promoter: bla
   7713..8573    +  CDS            AmpR: β-lactamase; bla; confers resistance to ampicillin, carbenicillin, and related antibiotics
   8744..9332    +  rep_origin     ori: high-copy-number ColE1/pMB1/pBR322/pUC origin of replication
   9515..9607    +  CDS            lacI (fragment): lac repressor; lacI; The lac repressor binds to the lac operator to inhibit transcription in E. coli. This inhibition can be relieved by adding lactose or isopropyl-β-D-thiogalactopyranoside (IPTG).
   9620..9641    +  protein_bind   CAP binding site: CAP binding activates transcription in the presence of cAMP. E. coli catabolite activator protein
   9656..9686    +  promoter       lac promoter: promoter for the E. coli lac operon
   9694..9710    +  protein_bind   lac operator: The lac repressor binds to the lac operator to inhibit transcription in E. coli. This inhibition can be relieved by adding lactose or isopropyl-β-D-thiogalactopyranoside (IPTG). lac repressor encoded by lacI
   9755..9773    +  promoter       T3 promoter: promoter for bacteriophage T3 RNA polymerase
