[The description below was written by a language model from this plasmid's Addgene catalogue record and pLannotate feature annotations shown in this document.]
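Description:
TFORF2942 is a third-generation-style, self-inactivating lentiviral expression plasmid built on the pLX_TRC317 backbone and carrying the human ESRRG open reading frame (estrogen-related receptor gamma, an orphan nuclear receptor that acts as a transcriptional activator). It belongs to a barcoded transcription factor ORF collection. In bacteria it is maintained through a high-copy ColE1/pUC-type origin and selected with ampicillin via the bla gene. An f1 origin and remnants of a lac/lacZα cloning region with flanking T7 and T3 promoters are also present in the backbone. The depositor notes that the plasmid can recombine, as is common for LTR-containing vectors.

The viral cassette begins with an RSV promoter fused to a truncated HIV-1 5' LTR, which drives Tat-independent genomic RNA production in packaging cells. This is followed by the Ψ packaging signal with a gag fragment, the RRE for Rev-dependent nuclear export, and a cPPT/CTS. It ends in a ΔU3 3' LTR, with an SV40 polyadenylation signal downstream. Within the transfer region, an SV40 early promoter drives puromycin N-acetyltransferase for selection of transduced mammalian cells. A separate EF-1α promoter drives ESRRG, which was inserted by Gateway recombination and is flanked by attB1 and attB2 sites, with a C-terminal V5 epitope tag following attB2. A WPRE downstream enhances transcript expression. According to the record, each construct in the collection carries a unique 24-bp barcode, though this is not annotated in the feature table. The barcode allows the overexpressed factor to be identified in pooled screens, such as those examining directed differentiation.
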