Addgene plasmid #144418: TFORF2942
Purpose: Lentiviral vector for overexpressing transcription factor ORFs with unique 24-bp barcodes. Barcodes facilitate identification of transcription factors in pooled screens.
Depositing lab: Feng Zhang. Depositing organization: Broad Institute. Publication: A transcription factor atlas of directed differentiation. Joung J, Ma S, Tay T, Geiger-Schuller KR, Kirchgatterer PC, Verdine VK, Guo B, Arias-Garcia MA, Allen WE, Singh A, Kuksenko O, Abudayyeh OO, Gootenberg JS, Fu Z, Macrae RK, Buenrostro JD, Regev A, Zhang F. Cell. 2023 Jan 5;186(1):209-229.e26. doi: 10.1016/j.cell.2022.11.026. PubMed 36608654.
Backbone
  Vector backbone: pLX_TRC317
  Backbone manufacturer: Broad Institute Genetic Perturbation Platform
  Backbone size w/o insert (bp): 8264
  Vector type: Mammalian Expression, Lentiviral
  Selectable markers: Puromycin
Growth in bacteria
  Bacterial resistance: Ampicillin, 100 μg/mL
  Growth temperature: 37°C
  Growth strain: NEB Stable
  Copy number: High Copy
Gene/Insert
  Gene/Insert name: ESRRG
  Species: H. sapiens (human)
  Insert size (bp): 1532
  Entrez Gene: ESRRG (a.k.a. ERR-gamma, ERR3, ERRg, ERRgamma, NR3B3)
  Promoter: EF1a
  Tag / fusion protein: V5 (C terminal on insert)
  Cloning method: Gateway Cloning
  Sequencing primers: 5′ GGGTGGAGACTGAAGTTAGGCCAG; 3′ CACATAGCGTAAAAGGAGCAACATAG
Resource information
  A portion of this plasmid was derived from a plasmid made by: Broad Institute Genetic Perturbation Platform
Terms and licenses: Academic/Nonprofit Terms; Industry Terms: Not Available to Industry
Depositor comments: XM_011509277.1 Please test multiple small colonies in case of plasmid recombination. To make this collection available in a timely manner, a portion of this collection was not fully sequenced by Addgene. If an Addgene verified full plasmid sequence is not available, please contact us prior to placing an order to request the full sequence.
How to cite: TFORF2942 was a gift from Feng Zhang (Addgene plasmid # 144418 ; http://n2t.net/addgene:144418 ; RRID:Addgene_144418)
