>Addgene plasmid #144418 | TFORF2942 | depositor partial sequence | sequence record 285369 | Insert
ATCGATTGATCAACAAGTTTGTACAAAAAAGTTGGCATGTCAAACAAAGATCGACACATTGATTCCAGCT
GTTCGTCCTTCATCAAGACGGAACCTTCCAGCCCAGCCTCCCTGACGGACAGCGTCAACCACCACAGCCC
TGGTGGCTCTTCAGACGCCAGTGGGAGCTACAGTTCAACCATGAATGGCCATCAGAACGGACTTGACTCG
CCACCTCTCTACCCTTCTGCTCCTATCCTGGGAGGTAGTGGGCCTGTCAGGAAACTGTATGATGACTGCT
CCAGCACCATTGTTGAAGATCCCCAGACCAAGTGTGAATACATGCTCAACTCGATGCCCAAGAGACTGTG
TTTAGTGTGTGGTGACATCGCTTCTGGGTACCACTATGGGGTAGCATCATGTGAAGCCTGCAAGGCATTC
TTCAAGAGGACAATTCAAGGCAATATAGAATACAGCTGCCCTGCCACGAATGAATGTGAAATCACAAAGC
GCAGACGTAAATCCTGCCAGGCTTGCCGCTTCATGAAGTGTTTAAAAGTGGGCATGCTGAAAGAAGGGGT
GCGTCTTGACAGAGTACGTGGAGGTCGGCAGAAGTACAAGCGCAGGATAGATGCGGAGAACAGCCCATAC
CTGAACCCTCAGCTGGTTCAGCCAGCCAAAAAGCCATTGCTCTGGTCTGATCCTGCAGATAACAAGATTG
TCTCACATTTGTTGGTGGCTGAACCGGAGAAGATCTATGCCATGCCTGACCCTACTGTCCCCGACAGTGA
CATCAAAGCCCTCACTACACTGTGTGACTTGGCCGACCGAGAGTTGGTGGTTATCATTGGATGGGCGAAG
CATATTCCAGGCTTCTCCACGCTGTCCCTGGCGGACCAGATGAGCCTTCTGCAGAGTGCTTGGATGGAAA
TTTTGATCCTTGGTGTCGTATACCGGTCTCTTTCGTTTGAGGATGAACTTGTCTATGCAGACGATTATAT
AATGGACGAAGACCAGTCCAAATTAGCAGGCCTTCTTGATCTAAATAATGCTATCCTGCAGCTGGTAAAG
AAATACAAGAGCATGAAGCTGGAAAAAGAAGAATTTGTCACCCTCAAAGCTATAGCTCTTGCTAATTCAG
ACTCCATGCACATAGAAGATGTTGAAGCCGTTCAGAAGCTTCAGGATGTCTTACATGAAGCGCTGCAGGA
TTATGAAGCTGGCCAGCACATGGAAGACCCTCGTCGAGCTGGCAAGATGCTGATGACACTGCCACTCCTG
AGGCAGACCTCTACCAAGGCCGTGCAGCATTTCTACAACATCAAACTAGAAGGCAAAGTCCCAATGCACA
AACTTTTTTTGGAAATGTTGGAGGCCAAGGTCTGCCCAACTTTCTTGTACAAAGTGGTTGATATCGGTAA
GCCTATCCCTAACCCTCTCCTCGGTCTCGATTCTACGTAGTAATGAACTAGTCCGTAACTTGAAAGTATT
TCGATTTCTTGGCTTTATATATCTTGTGGAAAGGACGAGTCTCAAAGCGCGTTAGTGAGGAA
