>Addgene plasmid #144418 | TFORF2942 | depositor partial sequence | sequence record 285370 | Barcode
GTCTCAAAGCGCGTTAGTGAGGAA
